>Addgene plasmid #53327 | HSV-DYN-hM4Di | addgene partial sequence | sequence record 118809 | hM4Di-R1 5'-AGAAGGCGCCTATGATGAGA-3'
TGTTGACTGTCTGCAGCTGCCTGTTGACCTTGATGGACAGCATCACCAGGATGTTGCCCACGACAGTCAC
CAGGCTCAGGGAGCCTGTCACTGTGGCAATGAAGACCATTTCCACCGTCTCATAGCGATTGTGGGATGAT
GACGTGACCAGGCGCACGGACTGATTGCCCGAGCTGCCATTGACAGGTGTGAAGTTGGCATCAGCGTAAT
CTGGAACATCGTATGGGTAAGCGTAATCTGGAACATCGTATGGGTAAGCGTAATCTGGAACATCGTATGG
GTACATGGTGGTACCAAGCTTAAGTTTGGCCGCACCGGTGATATCCTAGGGTACCGATACTTACCTGCGT
GCTGCTTTGTCGCTGGCAGGCTTCTGGCTGATCAGGTGATAGGATGGCCGATCCAAGATTCAGAAGGAGC
CCTGACGCTAGCTCAGAGAAGTGCCACAGAGGAAGCCTTGAAGGCTACCAAATCCCCCTATGGCAGTTCT
GTGAGCCTTACTCCCTCCCCTTTTATAGA
