[The description below was written by a language model from this plasmid's Addgene catalogue record.]
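Description:
HSV-DYN-hM4Di is a herpes simplex virus amplicon-type plasmid built on the pHSV-PrPUC backbone and intended for mammalian (neuronal) expression following packaging into HSV particles. It is propagated in E. coli under ampicillin selection. The record gives a backbone of about 5.3 kb and a total size of roughly 8.9 kb. No feature table is provided, so the bacterial origin, the HSV origin and packaging signal expected in such a backbone, and any polyadenylation elements are not individually documented here.

The payload combines two parts. The catalogued "insert" of about 2 kb is a fragment of the rat prodynorphin (Pdyn) gene containing only promoter sequence, spanning -1858 to +135 relative to the transcription start. The rat species annotation applies to this promoter fragment rather than to the receptor. The fragment drives hM4Di, which the record lists as a roughly 1.6 kb addition to the backbone carrying an N-terminal 3xHA epitope tag for immunodetection. hM4Di is a Gi-coupled DREADD, an engineered muscarinic M4 receptor that no longer responds to its native ligand but is activated by an otherwise inert synthetic compound such as clozapine-N-oxide, producing reversible neuronal silencing.

Placing the receptor under the dynorphin promoter is meant to restrict expression to dynorphin-expressing neurons. According to the associated publication title, this allows transient inhibition of the direct as opposed to the indirect pathway, in order to examine their opposing roles in sensitization.
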