Addgene plasmid #53327: HSV-DYN-hM4Di
Purpose: Dynorphin promoter driving hM4Di
Depositing lab: John Neumaier. Depositing organization: University of Washington. Publication: Transient neuronal inhibition reveals opposing roles of indirect and direct pathways in sensitization. Ferguson SM, Eskenazi D, Ishikawa M, Wanat MJ, Phillips PE, Dong Y, Roth BL, Neumaier JF. Nat Neurosci. 2011 Jan;14(1):22-4. doi: 10.1038/nn.2703. Epub 2010 Dec 5. PubMed 21131952.
Backbone
  Vector backbone: pHSV-PrPUC
  Backbone manufacturer: Dr. Rachael Neve, McLean Hospital, Boston, MA
  Backbone size w/o insert (bp): 5307
  Total vector size (bp): 8947
  Modifications to backbone: Addition of hM4Di gene (1567bp).
  Vector type: Mammalian Expression ; HSV
Growth in bacteria
  Bacterial resistance: Ampicillin, 100 μg/mL
  Growth temperature: 37°C
  Growth strain: DH5alpha
  Copy number: Unknown
Gene/Insert
  Gene/Insert name: hM4Di
  Species: R. norvegicus (rat)
  Insert size (bp): 1993
  Entrez Gene: Pdyn
  Promoter: Rat dynorphin promoter ( -1858 to +135)
  Tag / fusion protein: 3xHA tag (N terminal on backbone)
  Mutation: contains promoter only, -1858 to +135
  Cloning method: Unknown
  Sequencing primers: 5′ unknown
Terms and licenses: Academic/Nonprofit Terms; Industry Terms: Not Available to Industry
How to cite: HSV-DYN-hM4Di was a gift from John Neumaier (Addgene plasmid # 53327 ; http://n2t.net/addgene:53327 ; RRID:Addgene_53327)
